Addgene plasmid #180726: pMYT073
Purpose: Spacer cassette with ConL8 and ConR9 connectors to be used in the Dueber YTK and Ellis MYT systems
Depositing lab: Tom Ellis. Depositing organization: Imperial College London. Publication: A Multiplex MoClo Toolkit for Extensive and Flexible Engineering of Saccharomyces cerevisiae. Shaw WM, Khalil AS, Ellis T. ACS Synth Biol. 2023 Nov 6. doi: 10.1021/acssynbio.3c00423. PubMed 37930278.
Backbone
  Vector backbone: pYTK095
  Backbone manufacturer: John Dueber
  Vector type: Synthetic Biology
Growth in bacteria
  Bacterial resistance: Ampicillin, 100 μg/mL
  Growth temperature: 37°C
  Growth strain: DH5alpha
  Copy number: High Copy
Gene/Insert
  Gene/Insert name: 8/9 Spacer Cassette
  Species: Synthetic
  Cloning method: Restriction Enzyme; 5′ cloning site Unknown (unknown if destroyed)
Terms and licenses: Academic/Nonprofit Terms; Industry Terms: Not Available to Industry
How to cite: pMYT073 was a gift from Tom Ellis (Addgene plasmid # 180726 ; http://n2t.net/addgene:180726 ; RRID:Addgene_180726)
