[The description below was written by a language model from this plasmid's Addgene catalogue record and pLannotate feature annotations shown in this document.]
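Description:
pMYT073 is a small synthetic-biology plasmid of about 2.3 kb from the Multiplex Yeast Toolkit (MYT), an extension of the modular cloning Yeast Toolkit (YTK) for engineering Saccharomyces cerevisiae. It is built on the pYTK095 backbone, a minimal bacterial cassette-level vector. The annotated features are the bacterial maintenance functions only: a high-copy ColE1/pMB1/pUC-type origin of replication and a β-lactamase (AmpR) gene driven by its native bla promoter, which confers ampicillin resistance for selection in E. coli. No yeast origin, yeast selectable marker or integration homology is annotated, consistent with a plasmid that serves as an assembly intermediate rather than one maintained in yeast itself.

The payload is a synthetic "8/9 spacer cassette", a non-coding filler bounded by the ConL8 left connector and the ConR9 right connector. The automated annotation did not label the spacer or its connectors, so their positions and the spacer's composition cannot be read from the feature table. They presumably lie in the unannotated portion of the sequence. In the YTK/MYT hierarchy, connectors define the order in which individual transcription-unit cassettes are joined into multigene constructs: each cassette's right connector pairs with the matching left connector of the next. A spacer cassette fills one such position without contributing a gene. pMYT073 can therefore stand in for the slot between connectors 8 and 9, letting a user complete a multigene assembly when fewer transcription units are available than the destination format expects. The record does not state the cloning sites used to build it.
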