Features (pLannotate 1.2.2; 3 found; start..end, strand, type, name):
    227..815     -  rep_origin     ori: high-copy-number ColE1/pMB1/pBR322/pUC origin of replication
    918..1022    +  promoter       AmpR promoter: bla
   1023..1883    +  CDS            AmpR: β-lactamase; bla; confers resistance to ampicillin, carbenicillin, and related antibiotics
>Addgene plasmid #180726 | pMYT073 | addgene full sequence | sequence record 369726 | Addgene NGS Result
GGATTGACCTGCTCCTCTCGCCGAAGAAGTCCCTGGAATAGTAAAAACTGCCCAACGCACGATTGCCTTA
TCTGTAGACACGGTCCTGTGACTGAACTCTCCCGACGAAATAGAATACGGCGGCCGCACGGTTATCCACA
GAATCAGGGGATAACGCAGGAAAGAACATGTGAGCAAAAGGCCAGCAAAAGGCCAGGAACCGTAAAAAGG
CCGCGTTGCTGGCGTTTTTCCATAGGCTCCGCCCCCCTGACGAGCATCACAAAAATCGACGCTCAAGTCA
GAGGTGGCGAAACCCGACAGGACTATAAAGATACCAGGCGTTTCCCCCTGGAAGCTCCCTCGTGCGCTCT
CCTGTTCCGACCCTGCCGCTTACCGGATACCTGTCCGCCTTTCTCCCTTCGGGAAGCGTGGCGCTTTCTC
ATAGCTCACGCTGTAGGTATCTCAGTTCGGTGTAGGTCGTTCGCTCCAAGCTGGGCTGTGTGCACGAACC
CCCCGTTCAGCCCGACCGCTGCGCCTTATCCGGTAACTATCGTCTTGAGTCCAACCCGGTAAGACACGAC
TTATCGCCACTGGCAGCAGCCACTGGTAACAGGATTAGCAGAGCGAGGTATGTAGGCGGTGCTACAGAGT
TCTTGAAGTGGTGGCCTAACTACGGCTACACTAGAAGAACAGTATTTGGTATCTGCGCTCTGCTGAAGCC
AGTTACCTTCGGAAAAAGAGTTGGTAGCTCTTGATCCGGCAAACAAACCACCGCTGGTAGCGGTGGTTTT
TTTGTTTGCAAGCAGCAGATTACGCGCAGAAAAAAAGGATCTCAAGAAGATCCTTTGATCTTTTCTACGG
GGTCTGACGCTCAGTGGAACGAAAACTCACGTTAAGGGATTTTGGTCATGACAGGTGGCACTTTTCGGGG
AAATGTGCGCGGAACCCCTATTTGTTTATTTTTCTAAATACATTCAAATATGTATCCGCTCATGAGACAA
TAACCCTGATAAATGCTTCAATAATATTGAAAAAGGAAGAGTATGAGTATTCAACATTTCCGTGTCGCCC
TTATTCCCTTTTTTGCGGCATTTTGCCTTCCTGTTTTTGCTCACCCAGAAACGCTGGTGAAAGTAAAAGA
TGCTGAAGATCAGTTGGGTGCACGAGTGGGTTACATCGAACTGGATCTCAACAGCGGTAAGATCCTTGAG
AGTTTTCGCCCCGAAGAACGTTTTCCAATGATGAGCACTTTTAAAGTTCTGCTATGTGGCGCGGTATTAT
CCCGTATTGACGCCGGGCAAGAGCAACTCGGTCGCCGCATACACTATTCTCAGAATGACTTGGTTGAGTA
CTCACCAGTCACAGAAAAGCATCTTACGGATGGCATGACAGTAAGAGAATTATGCAGTGCTGCCATAACC
ATGAGTGATAACACTGCGGCCAACTTACTTCTGACAACGATCGGAGGACCGAAGGAGCTAACCGCTTTTT
TGCACAACATGGGGGATCATGTAACTCGCCTTGATCGTTGGGAACCGGAGCTGAATGAAGCCATACCAAA
CGACGAGCGTGACACCACGATGCCTGTAGCAATGGCAACAACGTTGCGCAAACTATTAACTGGCGAACTA
CTTACTCTAGCTTCCCGGCAACAATTAATAGACTGGATGGAGGCGGATAAAGTTGCAGGACCACTTCTGC
GCTCGGCCCTTCCGGCTGGCTGGTTTATTGCTGATAAATCTGGAGCCGGTGAGCGTGGGTCCCGCGGTAT
CATTGCAGCACTGGGGCCAGATGGTAAGCCCTCCCGTATCGTAGTTATCTACACGACGGGGAGTCAGGCA
ACTATGGATGAACGAAATAGACAGATCGCTGAGATAGGTGCCTCACTGATTAAGCATTGGTAACTGTCAG
ACCAAGTTTACTCATATATACTTTAGATTGATTTAAAACTTCATTTTTAATTTAAAAGGATCTAGGTGAA
GATCCTTTTTGATAATCGCGGCCGCGCGGAATCACCGAGCAGTCCTCTACTCCTACAATCCACGAGAACG
GCGAATACAGTTACGAACAGAAGTTTACCCGAAAAGTCAGCCTCCCTTACTATCCCAGATTATCAGTCTA
TTGCTCCAACCTGCGGACAGCGTGTGCTGCCGATTTGGCACAGTTAGTCACTGCAGCACAACTAGTCAAC
CGTCTCACCCTGACTGGTTTCGTCTACCGCCATGCTACCACCAAATACGGATTGGAGTGAGACGGTGTTC
TAGAGTTGGAATTCGTCCGTCATTGCATCTAGGTGCCTACCAACCTCAGTAATACGAAAC
